Addgene plasmid #16644: PIK3CA-WT (pFastBac)
Depositing lab: Bert Vogelstein. Depositing organization: Johns Hopkins University and School of Medicine. Publication: High frequency of mutations of the PIK3CA gene in human cancers. Samuels Y, Wang Z, Bardelli A, Silliman N, Ptak J, Szabo S, Yan H, Gazdar A, Powell SM, Riggins GJ, Willson JK, Markowitz S, Kinzler KW, Vogelstein B, Velculescu VE. Science. 2004 Apr 23. 304(5670):554. 10.1126/science.1096502 PubMed 15016963.
Backbone
  Vector backbone: pFastBac HT
  Backbone manufacturer: Invitrogen
  Backbone size w/o insert (bp): 4856
  Vector type: Mammalian Expression ; Baculoviral
  Selectable markers: Gentamicin
Growth in bacteria
  Bacterial resistance: Ampicillin, 100 μg/mL
  Growth temperature: 37°C
  Growth strain: DH5alpha
  Copy number: Unknown
Gene/Insert
  Gene/Insert name: PIK3CA (alt names: Phosphatidylinositol 3-kinase; p110 alpha)
  Species: H. sapiens (human)
  Insert size (bp): 3100
  Entrez Gene: PIK3CA (a.k.a. CCM4, CLAPO, CLOVE, CWS5, HMH, MCAP, MCM, MCMTC, PI3K, PI3K-alpha, p110-alpha)
  Tag / fusion protein: His (N terminal on backbone)
  Cloning method: Restriction Enzyme; 5′ cloning site BamHI (not destroyed); 3′ cloning site HindIII (not destroyed)
  Sequencing primers: 5′ polyhedrin forward
Terms and licenses: Academic/Nonprofit Terms; Industry Terms: Not Available to Industry
Depositor comments: A fragment of human PIK3CA cDNA including the entire ORF was cloned into the pFastBac HT vector. The cDNA fragment can be removed with BamHI and HindIII for subcloning into other vectors.
How to cite: PIK3CA-WT (pFastBac) was a gift from Bert Vogelstein (Addgene plasmid # 16644 ; http://n2t.net/addgene:16644 ; RRID:Addgene_16644)
