[The description below was written by a language model from this plasmid's Addgene catalogue record and pLannotate feature annotations shown in this document.]
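Description:
PIK3CA-WT (pFastBac) is a baculovirus donor plasmid built on the Invitrogen pFastBac HT backbone and carrying wild-type human PIK3CA, which encodes the p110-alpha catalytic subunit of phosphatidylinositol 3-kinase. It is propagated in E. coli through a high-copy ColE1/pUC-type origin with ampicillin selection (AmpR), and it also contains an f1 origin. The sequenced record is about 8 kb, consistent with a roughly 3.1–3.2 kb insert in a 4.9 kb backbone. The catalogue lists the vector type as both mammalian expression and baculoviral, but the only promoter annotated upstream of the insert is the baculoviral polyhedrin promoter, which points to expression in insect cells.

The expression cassette sits between the Tn7R and Tn7L ends of a mini-Tn7 element, together with a gentamicin acetyltransferase gene driven by the integron Pc promoter. In the Bac-to-Bac type of system, this whole Tn7-flanked segment is transposed into a baculovirus shuttle genome (bacmid) held in E. coli. Gentamicin resistance marks the transposed segment, and the resulting recombinant bacmid is used to produce virus. Within the cassette, the strong, very late polyhedrin promoter from Autographa californica drives an N-terminal backbone-encoded polyhistidine tag, a TEV protease cleavage site and the complete PIK3CA open reading frame, followed by an SV40 polyadenylation signal. The tag allows metal-affinity purification and can be removed with TEV protease.

The cDNA fragment was cloned between BamHI and HindIII sites, both retained, so it can be excised for subcloning into other vectors. The design suits production of recombinant His-tagged p110-alpha, for example as a wild-type reference alongside cancer-associated PIK3CA mutants, the subject of the associated publication.
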