Features (pLannotate 1.2.2; 17 found; start..end, strand, type, name):
      2..456     +  rep_origin     f1 ori (sequence partly withheld): f1 bacteriophage origin of replication; arrow indicates direction of (+) strand synthesis
    482..586     +  promoter       AmpR promoter: bla
    587..1447    +  CDS            AmpR: β-lactamase; bla; confers resistance to ampicillin, carbenicillin, and related antibiotics
   1618..2206    +  rep_origin     ori: high-copy-number ColE1/pMB1/pBR322/pUC origin of replication
   2392..2443    -  misc_feature   bom (fragment): basis of mobility region from pBR322
   2511..2735    -  mobile_element Tn7R: mini-Tn7 element (right end of the Tn7 transposon) Tn7
   2802..3335    -  CDS            GmR: gentamycin acetyltransferase; aacC1; confers resistance to gentamycin
   3524..3552    -  promoter       Pc promoter: intI1 (promoter lies within the coding sequence); class 1 integron promoter
   3530..3877    -  CDS            YPR2_ECOLX (fragment): Protein predicted: Swiss-Prot protein existence level 4. From Escherichia coli.
   3904..3995    +  promoter       polyhedrin promoter: polh from Autographa californica; promoter for the baculovirus polyhedrin gene
   4060..4079    +  CDS            8xHis (fragment): 8xHis affinity tag
   4101..4121    +  CDS            TEV site: tobacco etch virus (TEV) protease recognition and cleavage site
   4134..7337    +  CDS            PIK3CA: PK3CA_HUMAN - Experimental evidence at protein level: Swiss-Prot protein existence level 1. Phosphoinositide-3-kinase (PI3K) phosphorylates phosphatidylinositol (PI) and its phosphorylated derivatives at position 3 of the inositol ring to produce 3-phosphoinositides (PubMed:15135396, PubMed:23936502, PubMed:28676499). Uses ATP and PtdIns(4,5)P2 (phosphatidylinositol 4,5-bisphosphate) to generate phosphatidylinositol 3,4,5-trisphosphate (PIP3) (PubMed:15135396, PubMed:28676499). PIP3 plays a key role by recruiting PH domain- containing proteins to the membrane, including AKT1 and PDPK1, activat
   7363..7446    +  CDS            large T antigen (fragment): large T antigen from SV40 (simian virus 40)
   7469..7603    +  polyA_signal   SV40 poly(A) signal: SV40 polyadenylation signal
   7632..7797    -  mobile_element Tn7L: mini-Tn7 element (left end of the Tn7 transposon) Tn7
   7960..7976    +  CDS            lacZα (fragment): LacZα fragment of β-galactosidase; lacZ fragment
>Addgene plasmid #16644 | PIK3CA-WT (pFastBac) | addgene full sequence | sequence record 488721 | Addgene NGS Result
G
[124 nt withheld, positions 2-125]
C
[91 nt withheld, positions 127-217]
A
[49 nt withheld, positions 219-267]
CCTTTGACGTTGGAGTCCACGTTCTT
[37 nt withheld, positions 294-330]
ACCCTATCTCGGTCTATTCTTTTGATTTATAAGGGATTTTGCCGATTTCGGCCTATTGGTTAAAAAATGA
GCTGATTTAACAAAAATTTAACGCGAATTTTAACAAAATATTAACGCTTACAATTTAGGTGGCACTTTTC
GGGGAAATGTGCGCGGAACCCCTATTTGTTTATTTTTCTAAATACATTCAAATATGTATCCGCTCATGAG
ACAATAACCCTGATAAATGCTTCAATAATATTGAAAAAGGAAGAGTATGAGTATTCAACATTTCCGTGTC
GCCCTTATTCCCTTTTTTGCGGCATTTTGCCTTCCTGTTTTTGCTCACCCAGAAACGCTGGTGAAAGTAA
AAGATGCTGAAGATCAGTTGGGTGCACGAGTGGGTTACATCGAACTGGATCTCAACAGCGGTAAGATCCT
TGAGAGTTTTCGCCCCGAAGAACGTTTTCCAATGATGAGCACTTTTAAAGTTCTGCTATGTGGCGCGGTA
TTATCCCGTATTGACGCCGGGCAAGAGCAACTCGGTCGCCGCATACACTATTCTCAGAATGACTTGGTTG
AGTACTCACCAGTCACAGAAAAGCATCTTACGGATGGCATGACAGTAAGAGAATTATGCAGTGCTGCCAT
AACCATGAGTGATAACACTGCGGCCAACTTACTTCTGACAACGATCGGAGGACCGAAGGAGCTAACCGCT
TTTTTGCACAACATGGGGGATCATGTAACTCGCCTTGATCGTTGGGAACCGGAGCTGAATGAAGCCATAC
CAAACGACGAGCGTGACACCACGATGCCTGTAGCAATGGCAACAACGTTGCGCAAACTATTAACTGGCGA
ACTACTTACTCTAGCTTCCCGGCAACAATTAATAGACTGGATGGAGGCGGATAAAGTTGCAGGACCACTT
CTGCGCTCGGCCCTTCCGGCTGGCTGGTTTATTGCTGATAAATCTGGAGCCGGTGAGCGTGGGTCTCGCG
GTATCATTGCAGCACTGGGGCCAGATGGTAAGCCCTCCCGTATCGTAGTTATCTACACGACGGGGAGTCA
GGCAACTATGGATGAACGAAATAGACAGATCGCTGAGATAGGTGCCTCACTGATTAAGCATTGGTAACTG
TCAGACCAAGTTTACTCATATATACTTTAGATTGATTTAAAACTTCATTTTTAATTTAAAAGGATCTAGG
TGAAGATCCTTTTTGATAATCTCATGACCAAAATCCCTTAACGTGAGTTTTCGTTCCACTGAGCGTCAGA
CCCCGTAGAAAAGATCAAAGGATCTTCTTGAGATCCTTTTTTTCTGCGCGTAATCTGCTGCTTGCAAACA
AAAAAACCACCGCTACCAGCGGTGGTTTGTTTGCCGGATCAAGAGCTACCAACTCTTTTTCCGAAGGTAA
CTGGCTTCAGCAGAGCGCAGATACCAAATACTGTTCTTCTAGTGTAGCCGTAGTTAGGCCACCACTTCAA
GAACTCTGTAGCACCGCCTACATACCTCGCTCTGCTAATCCTGTTACCAGTGGCTGCTGCCAGTGGCGAT
AAGTCGTGTCTTACCGGGTTGGACTCAAGACGATAGTTACCGGATAAGGCGCAGCGGTCGGGCTGAACGG
GGGGTTCGTGCACACAGCCCAGCTTGGAGCGAACGACCTACACCGAACTGAGATACCTACAGCGTGAGCT
ATGAGAAAGCGCCACGCTTCCCGAAGGGAGAAAGGCGGACAGGTATCCGGTAAGCGGCAGGGTCGGAACA
GGAGAGCGCACGAGGGAGCTTCCAGGGGGAAACGCCTGGTATCTTTATAGTCCTGTCGGGTTTCGCCACC
TCTGACTTGAGCGTCGATTTTTGTGATGCTCGTCAGGGGGGCGGAGCCTATGGAAAAACGCCAGCAACGC
GGCCTTTTTACGGTTCCTGGCCTTTTGCTGGCCTTTTGCTCACATGTTCTTTCCTGCGTTATCCCCTGAT
TCTGTGGATAACCGTATTACCGCCTTTGAGTGAGCTGATACCGCTCGCCGCAGCCGAACGACCGAGCGCA
GCGAGTCAGTGAGCGAGGAAGCGGAAGAGCGCCTGATGCGGTATTTTCTCCTTACGCATCTGTGCGGTAT
TTCACACCGCATAGACCAGCCGCGTAACCTGGCAAAATCGGTTACGGTTGAGTAATAAATGGATGCCCTG
CGTAAGCGGGTGTGGGCGGACAATAAAGTCTTAAACTGAACAAAATAGATCTAAACTATGACAATAAAGT
CTTAAACTAGACAGAATAGTTGTAAACTGAAATCAGTCCAGTTATGCTGTGAAAAAGCATACTGGACTTT
TGTTATGGCTAAAGCAAACTCTTCATTTTCTGAAGTGCAAATTGCCCGTCGTATTAAAGAGGGGCGTGGC
CAAGGGCATGGTAAAGACTATATTCGCGGCGTTGTGACAATTTACCGAACAACTCCGCGGCCGGGAAGCC
GATCTCGGCTTGAACGAATTGTTAGGTGGCGGTACTTGGGTCGATATCAAAGTGCATCACTTCTTCCCGT
ATGCCCAACTTTGTATAGAGAGCCACTGCGGGATCGTCACCGTAATCTGCTTGCACGTAGATCACATAAG
CACCAAGCGCGTTGGCCTCATGCTTGAGGAGATTGATGAGCGCGGTGGCAATGCCCTGCCTCCGGTGCTC
GCCGGAGACTGCGAGATCATAGATATAGATCTCACTACGCGGCTGCTCAAACTTGGGCAGAACGTAAGCC
GCGAGAGCGCCAACAACCGCTTCTTGGTCGAAGGCAGCAAGCGCGATGAATGTCTTACTACGGAGCAAGT
TCCCGAGGTAATCGGAGTCCGGCTGATGTTGGGAGTAGGTGGCTACGTCTCCGAACTCACGACCGAAAAG
ATCAAGAGCAGCCCGCATGGATTTGACTTGGTCAGGGCCGAGCCTACATGTGCGAATGATGCCCATACTT
GAGCCACCTAACTTTGTTTTAGGGCGACTGCCCTGCTGCGTAACATCGTTGCTGCTGCGTAACATCGTTG
CTGCTCCATAACATCAAACATCGACCCACGGCGTAACGCGCTTGCTGCTTGGATGCCCGAGGCATAGACT
GTACAAAAAAACAGTCATAACAAGCCATGAAAACCGCCACTGCGCCGTTACCACCGCTGCGTTCGGTCAA
GGTTCTGGACCAGTTGCGTGAGCGCATACGCTACTTGCATTACAGTTTACGAACCGAACAGGCTTATGTC
AACTGGGTTCGTGCCTTCATCCGTTTCCACGGTGTGCGTCACCCGGCAACCTTGGGCAGCAGCGAAGTCG
AGGCATTTCTGTCCTGGCTGGCGAACGAGCGCAAGGTTTCGGTCTCCACGCATCGTCAGGCATTGGCGGC
CTTGCTGTTCTTCTACGGCAAGGTGCTGTGCACGGATCTGCCCTGGCTTCAGGAGATCGGAAGACCTCGG
CCGTCGCGGCGCTTGCCGGTGGTGCTGACCCCGGATGAAGTGGTTCGCATCCTCGGTTTTCTGGAAGGCG
AGCATCGTTTGTTCGCCCAGGACTCTAGCTATAGTTCTAGTGGTTGGCTACGTATACTCCGGAATATTAA
TAGATCATGGAGATAATTAAAATGATAACCATCTCGCAAATAAATAAGTATTTTACTGTTTTCGTAACAG
TTTTGTAATAAAAAAACCTATAAATATTCCGGATTATTCATACCGTCCCACCATCGGGCGCGGATCTCGG
TCCGAAACCATGTCGTACTACCATCACCATCACCATCACGATTACGATATCCCAACGACCGAAAACCTGT
ATTTTCAGGGCGCCATGGGATCCATGCCTCCAAGACCATCATCAGGTGAACTGTGGGGCATCCACTTGAT
GCCCCCAAGAATCCTAGTAGAATGTTTACTACCAAATGGAATGATAGTGACTTTAGAATGCCTCCGTGAG
GCTACATTAATAACCATAAAGCATGAACTATTTAAAGAAGCAAGAAAATACCCCCTCCATCAACTTCTTC
AAGATGAATCTTCTTACATTTTCGTAAGTGTTACTCAAGAAGCAGAAAGGGAAGAATTTTTTGATGAAAC
AAGACGACTTTGTGACCTTCGGCTTTTTCAACCCTTTTTAAAAGTAATTGAACCAGTAGGCAACCGTGAA
GAAAAGATCCTCAATCGAGAAATTGGTTTTGCTATCGGCATGCCAGTGTGTGAATTTGATATGGTTAAAG
ATCCAGAAGTACAGGACTTCCGAAGAAATATTCTGAACGTTTGTAAAGAAGCTGTGGATCTTAGGGACCT
CAATTCACCTCATAGTAGAGCAATGTATGTCTATCCTCCAAATGTAGAATCTTCACCAGAATTGCCAAAG
CACATATATAATAAATTAGATAAAGGGCAAATAATAGTGGTGATCTGGGTAATAGTTTCTCCAAATAATG
ACAAGCAGAAGTATACTCTGAAAATCAACCATGACTGTGTACCAGAACAAGTAATTGCTGAAGCAATCAG
GAAAAAAACTCGAAGTATGTTGCTATCCTCTGAACAACTAAAACTCTGTGTTTTAGAATATCAGGGCAAG
TATATTTTAAAAGTGTGTGGATGTGATGAATACTTCCTAGAAAAATATCCTCTGAGTCAGTATAAGTATA
TAAGAAGCTGTATAATGCTTGGGAGGATGCCCAATTTGATGTTGATGGCTAAAGAAAGCCTTTATTCTCA
ACTGCCAATGGACTGTTTTACAATGCCATCTTATTCCAGACGCATTTCCACAGCTACACCATATATGAAT
GGAGAAACATCTACAAAATCCCTTTGGGTTATAAATAGTGCACTCAGAATAAAAATTCTTTGTGCAACCT
ACGTGAATGTAAATATTCGAGACATTGATAAGATCTATGTTCGAACAGGTATCTACCATGGAGGAGAACC
CTTATGTGACAATGTGAACACTCAAAGAGTACCTTGTTCCAATCCCAGGTGGAATGAATGGCTGAATTAT
GATATATACATTCCTGATCTTCCTCGTGCTGCTCGACTTTGCCTTTCCATTTGCTCTGTTAAAGGCCGAA
AGGGTGCTAAAGAGGAACACTGTCCATTGGCATGGGGAAATATAAACTTGTTTGATTACACAGACACTCT
AGTATCTGGAAAAATGGCTTTGAATCTTTGGCCAGTACCTCATGGATTAGAAGATTTGCTGAACCCTATT
GGTGTTACTGGATCAAATCCAAATAAAGAAACTCCATGCTTAGAGTTGGAGTTTGACTGGTTCAGCAGTG
TGGTAAAGTTCCCAGATATGTCAGTGATTGAAGAGCATGCCAATTGGTCTGTATCCCGAGAAGCAGGATT
TAGCTATTCCCACGCAGGACTGAGTAACAGACTAGCTAGAGACAATGAATTAAGGGAAAATGACAAAGAA
CAGCTCAAAGCAATTTCTACACGAGATCCTCTCTCTGAAATCACTGAGCAGGAGAAAGATTTTCTATGGA
GTCACAGACACTATTGTGTAACTATCCCCGAAATTCTACCCAAATTGCTTCTGTCTGTTAAATGGAATTC
TAGAGATGAAGTAGCCCAGATGTATTGCTTGGTAAAAGATTGGCCTCCAATCAAACCTGAACAGGCTATG
GAACTTCTGGACTGTAATTACCCAGATCCTATGGTTCGAGGTTTTGCTGTTCGGTGCTTGGAAAAATATT
TAACAGATGACAAACTTTCTCAGTATTTAATTCAGCTAGTACAGGTCCTAAAATATGAACAATATTTGGA
TAACTTGCTTGTGAGATTTTTACTGAAGAAAGCATTGACTAATCAAAGGATTGGGCACTTTTTCTTTTGG
CATTTAAAATCTGAGATGCACAATAAAACAGTTAGCCAGAGGTTTGGCCTGCTTTTGGAGTCCTATTGTC
GTGCATGTGGGATGTATTTGAAGCACCTGAATAGGCAAGTCGAGGCAATGGAAAAGCTCATTAACTTAAC
TGACATTCTCAAACAGGAGAAGAAGGATGAAACACAAAAGGTACAGATGAAGTTTTTAGTTGAGCAAATG
AGGCGACCAGATTTCATGGATGCTCTACAGGGCTTTCTGTCTCCTCTAAACCCTGCTCATCAACTAGGAA
ACCTCAGGCTTGAAGAGTGTCGAATTATGTCCTCTGCAAAAAGGCCACTGTGGTTGAATTGGGAGAACCC
AGACATCATGTCAGAGTTACTGTTTCAGAACAATGAGATCATCTTTAAAAATGGGGATGATTTACGGCAA
GATATGCTAACACTTCAAATTATTCGTATTATGGAAAATATCTGGCAAAATCAAGGTCTTGATCTTCGAA
TGTTACCTTATGGTTGTCTGTCAATCGGTGACTGTGTGGGACTTATTGAGGTGGTGCGAAATTCTCACAC
TATTATGCAAATTCAGTGCAAAGGCGGCTTGAAAGGTGCACTGCAGTTCAACAGCCACACACTACATCAG
TGGCTCAAAGACAAGAACAAAGGAGAAATATATGATGCAGCCATTGACCTGTTTACACGTTCATGTGCTG
GATACTGTGTAGCTACCTTCATTTTGGGAATTGGAGATCGTCACAATAGTAACATCATGGTGAAAGACGA
TGGACAACTGTTTCATATAGATTTTGGACACTTTTTGGATCACAAGAAGAAAAAATTTGGTTATAAACGA
GAACGTGTGCCATTTGTTTTGACACAGGATTTCTTAATAGTGATTAGTAAAGGAGCCCAAGAATGCACAA
AGACAAGAGAATTTGAGAGGTTTCAGGAGATGTGTTACAAGGCTTATCTAGCTATTCGACAGCATGCCAA
TCTCTTCATAAATCTTTTCTCAATGATGCTTGGCTCTGGAATGCCAGAACTACAATCTTTTGATGACATT
GCATACATTCGAAAGACCCTAGCCTTAGATAAAACTGAGCAAGAGGCTTTGGAGTATTTCATGAAACAAA
TGAATGATGCACATCATGGTGGCTGGACAACAAAAATGGATTGGATCTTCCACACAATTAAACAGCATGC
ATTGAACTGAAGCTTGTCGAGAAGTACTAGAGGATCATAATCAGCCATACCACATTTGTAGAGGTTTTAC
TTGCTTTAAAAAACCTCCCACACCTCCCCCTGAACCTGAAACATAAAATGAATGCAATTGTTGTTGTTAA
CTTGTTTATTGCAGCTTATAATGGTTACAAATAAAGCAATAGCATCACAAATTTCACAAATAAAGCATTT
TTTTCACTGCATTCTAGTTGTGGTTTGTCCAAACTCATCAATGTATCTTATCATGTCTGGATCTGATCAC
TGATATCGCCTAGGAGATCCGAACCAGATAAGTGAAATCTAGTTCCAAACTATTTTGTCATTTTTAATTT
TCGTATTAGCTTACGACGCTACACCCAGTTCCCATCTATTTTGTCACTCTTCCCTAAATAATCCTTAAAA
ACTCCATTTCCACCCCTCCCAGTTCCCAACTATTTTGTCCGCCCACAGCGGGGCATTTTTCTTCCTGTTA
TGTTTTTAATCAAACATCCTGCCAACTCCATGTGACAAACCGTCATCTTCGGCTACTTTTTCTCTGTCAC
AGAATGAAAATTTTTCTGTCATCTCTTCGTTATTAATGTTTGTAATTGACTGAATATCAACGCTTATTTG
CAGCCTGAATGGCGAATGG
